Addgene plasmid #237621: pRK5_msfGFP-HMGB1-Mut-FtoG
Purpose: For overexpression of msfGFP-HMGB1-Mut-FtoG
Depositing lab: Denes Hnisz. Depositing organization: Max Planck Institute for Molecular Genetics. Publication: Probing condensate microenvironments with a micropeptide killswitch. Zhang Y, Stoppelkamp I, Fernandez-Pernas P, Allram M, Charman M, Magalhaes AP, Piedavent-Salomon M, Sommer G, Sung YC, Meyer K, Grams N, Halko E, Dongre S, Meierhofer D, Malszycki M, Ilik IA, Aktas T, Kraushar ML, Vastenhouw N, Weitzman MD, Grebien F, Niskanen H, Hnisz D. Nature. 2025 Jun 4. doi: 10.1038/s41586-025-09141-5. PubMed 40468084.
Backbone
  Vector backbone: pRK5
  Vector type: Mammalian Expression
Growth in bacteria
  Bacterial resistance: Ampicillin, 100 μg/mL
  Growth temperature: 37°C
  Growth strain: DH5alpha
  Copy number: High Copy
Gene/Insert
  Gene/Insert name: HMGB1-Mut-FtoG
  Species: H. sapiens (human)
  Mutation: F to G
  Entrez Gene: HMGB1 (a.k.a. HMG-1, HMG1, HMG3, SBP-1)
  Tag / fusion protein: msfGFP (N terminal on insert)
  Cloning method: Gibson Cloning
Terms and licenses: Academic/Nonprofit Terms; Industry Terms: Not Available to Industry
How to cite: pRK5_msfGFP-HMGB1-Mut-FtoG was a gift from Denes Hnisz (Addgene plasmid # 237621 ; http://n2t.net/addgene:237621 ; RRID:Addgene_237621)
