[The description below was written by a language model from this plasmid's Addgene catalogue record and pLannotate feature annotations shown in this document.]
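Description:
pRK5_msfGFP-HMGB1-Mut-FtoG is a mammalian expression plasmid of about 6.1 kb built on the pRK5 backbone for overexpressing a fluorescently tagged mutant of human HMGB1. It is propagated in E. coli as a high-copy plasmid through a ColE1/pUC-type origin and selected with ampicillin via the β-lactamase gene. The backbone also carries an M13 single-strand phage origin and assorted remnants of older cloning vectors (fragments of lacZα, lacI, rop and bom, plus a lac promoter/operator), which play no evident role in the intended use. No mammalian selection marker is annotated. An SV40 enhancer/early promoter region lies downstream of the expression cassette, but no resistance gene follows it.

The expression cassette is driven by the human cytomegalovirus immediate-early enhancer and promoter, followed by a short fragment of CMV intron A, an SP6 phage promoter and a partial match to an immunoglobulin heavy-chain signal sequence; these are probably leader elements inherited from the backbone. The coding region is a GFP open reading frame placed directly upstream of HMGB1 and terminated by an SV40 polyadenylation signal. The annotation tool labelled the fluorescent protein as a SiriusGFP fragment, while the catalogue identifies it as msfGFP fused to the N terminus of the insert. The HMGB1 segment likewise matched the bovine protein entry, although the recorded species is human. It is also flagged as a partial match, consistent with an altered sequence. The insert, assembled by Gibson cloning, is described as an HMGB1 mutant with phenylalanine-to-glycine substitutions, but the record does not state which residues are changed or what the underlying "Mut" variant is. The stated purpose is overexpression of this fusion protein, and the associated publication concerns probing biomolecular condensate microenvironments.
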