Features (pLannotate 1.2.2; 21 found; start..end, strand, type, name):
     14..393     +  enhancer       CMV enhancer: human cytomegalovirus immediate early enhancer
    394..597     +  promoter       CMV promoter: human cytomegalovirus (CMV) immediate early promoter
    733..776     +  intron         CMV intron (fragment): modified intron A from human cytomegalovirus
    828..846     +  promoter       SP6 promoter: promoter for bacteriophage SP6 RNA polymerase
    850..887     +  CDS            IgH signal sequence (fragment): signal sequence from the mouse immunoglobulin heavy chain variable region
    939..1653    +  CDS            SiriusGFP (fragment): enhanced GFP (EGFP) derivative that exhibits robust folding and enhanced photostability (Zhong et al., 2019) mammalian codon-optimized
   1659..2201    +  CDS            HMGB1 (fragment): HMGB1_BOVIN - Also known as HMG1. Experimental evidence at protein level: Swiss-Prot protein existence level 1. In the extracellular compartment (following either active secretion or passive release)involved in regulation of the inflammatory response. Fully reduced HGMB1 (which subsequently gets oxidized after release) in association with CXCL12 mediates the recruitment of inflammatory cells during the initial phase of tissue injury; the CXCL12:HMGB1 complex triggers CXCR4 homodimerization (By similarity). Induces the migration of monocyte-derived immature dendritic cells and seems to regulate
   2373..2507    +  polyA_signal   SV40 poly(A) signal: SV40 polyadenylation signal
   2576..2933    +  promoter       SV40 promoter: SV40 enhancer and early promoter
   2952..3106    +  CDS            lacZα (fragment): LacZα fragment of β-galactosidase; lacZ fragment
   3112..3163    -  misc_feature   bom (fragment): basis of mobility region from pBR322
   3182..3562    +  rep_origin     M13 ori (sequence partly withheld): M13 bacteriophage origin of replication; arrow indicates direction of (+) strand synthesis
   3638..3687    -  misc_feature   bom (fragment): basis of mobility region from pBR322
   3789..3824    -  CDS            rop (fragment): Rop protein, which maintains plasmids at low copy number; rop
   3919..4023    +  promoter       AmpR promoter: bla
   4024..4884    +  CDS            AmpR: β-lactamase; bla; confers resistance to ampicillin, carbenicillin, and related antibiotics
   5055..5643    +  rep_origin     ori: high-copy-number ColE1/pMB1/pBR322/pUC origin of replication
   5826..5918    +  CDS            lacI (fragment): lac repressor; lacI; The lac repressor binds to the lac operator to inhibit transcription in E. coli. This inhibition can be relieved by adding lactose or isopropyl-β-D-thiogalactopyranoside (IPTG).
   5931..5952    +  protein_bind   CAP binding site: CAP binding activates transcription in the presence of cAMP. E. coli catabolite activator protein
   5967..5997    +  promoter       lac promoter: promoter for the E. coli lac operon
   6005..6021    +  protein_bind   lac operator: The lac repressor binds to the lac operator to inhibit transcription in E. coli. This inhibition can be relieved by adding lactose or isopropyl-β-D-thiogalactopyranoside (IPTG). lac repressor encoded by lacI
>Addgene plasmid #237621 | pRK5_msfGFP-HMGB1-Mut-FtoG | addgene full sequence | sequence record 471766 | Addgene NGS Result
TTCGAGCTCGCCCGACATTGATTATTGACTAGTTATTAATAGTAATCAATTACGGGGTCATTAGTTCATA
GCCCATATATGGAGTTCCGCGTTACATAACTTACGGTAAATGGCCCGCCTGGCTGACCGCCCAACGACCC
CCGCCCATTGACGTCAATAATGACGTATGTTCCCATAGTAACGCCAATAGGGACTTTCCATTGACGTCAA
TGGGTGGAGTATTTACGGTAAACTGCCCACTTGGCAGTACATCAAGTGTATCATATGCCAAGTACGCCCC
CTATTGACGTCAATGACGGTAAATGGCCCGCCTGGCATTATGCCCAGTACATGACCTTATGGGACTTTCC
TACTTGGCAGTACATCTACGTATTAGTCATCGCTATTACCATGGTGATGCGGTTTTGGCAGTACATCAAT
GGGCGTGGATAGCGGTTTGACTCACGGGGATTTCCAAGTCTCCACCCCATTGACGTCAATGGGAGTTTGT
TTTGGCACCAAAATCAACGGGACTTTCCAAAATGTCGTAACAACTCCGCCCCATTGACGCAAATGGGCGG
TAGGCGTGTACGGTGGGAGGTCTATATAAGCAGAGCTCGTTTAGTGAACCGTCAGATCGCCTGGAGACGC
CATCCACGCTGTTTTGACCTCCATAGAAGACACCGGGACCGATCCAGCCTCCGCGGCCGGGAACGGTGCA
TTGGAACGCGGATTCCCCGTGCCAAGAGTGACGTAAGTACCGCCTATAGAGTCTATAGGCCCACCCCCTT
GGCTTCGTTAGAACGCGGCTACAATTAATACATAACCTTATGTATCATACACATACGATTTAGGTGACAC
TATAGAATAACATCCACTTTGCCTTTCTCTCCACAGGTGTCCACTCCCAGGTCCAACTGCACCTCGGTTC
TATCGATTGAATTCGTACCGGTGCCACCATGGTGAGCAAGGGCGAGGAGCTGTTCACCGGGGTGGTGCCC
ATCCTGGTCGAGCTGGACGGCGACGTAAACGGCCACAAGTTCAGCGTGCGCGGCGAGGGCGAGGGCGATG
CCACCAACGGCAAGCTGACCCTGAAGTTCATCTGCACCACCGGCAAGCTGCCCGTGCCCTGGCCCACCCT
CGTGACCACCCTGACCTACGGCGTGCAGTGCTTCAGCCGCTACCCCGACCACATGAAGCAGCACGACTTC
TTCAAGTCCGCCATGCCCGAAGGCTACGTCCAGGAGCGCACCATCTCCTTCAAGGACGACGGCACCTACA
AGACCCGCGCCGAGGTGAAGTTCGAGGGCGACACCCTGGTGAACCGCATCGAGCTGAAGGGCATCGACTT
CAAGGAGGACGGCAACATCCTGGGGCACAAGCTGGAGTACAACTTCAACAGCCACAACGTCTATATCACG
GCCGACAAGCAGAAGAACGGCATCAAGGCGAACTTCAAGATCCGCCACAACGTCGAGGACGGCAGCGTGC
AGCTCGCCGACCACTACCAGCAGAACACCCCCATCGGCGACGGCCCCGTGCTGCTGCCCGACAACCACTA
CCTGAGCACCCAGTCCAAGCTGAGCAAAGACCCCAACGAGAAGCGCGATCACATGGTCCTGCTGGAGTTC
GTGACCGCCGCCGGGATCACTCTCGGCATGGACGAGCTGTACACGGCGATGGGCAAAGGAGATCCTAAGA
AGCCGAGAGGCAAAATGTCATCATATGCATTTTTTGTGCAAACTTGTCGGGAGGAGCATAAGAAGAAGCA
CCCAGATGCTTCAGTCAACTTCTCAGAGTTTTCTAAGAAGTGCTCAGAGAGGTGGAAGACCATGTCTGCT
AAAGAGAAAGGAAAATTTGAAGATATGGCAAAAGCGGACAAGGCCCGTTATGAAAGAGAAATGAAAACCT
ATATCCCTCCCAAAGGGGAGACAAAAAAGAAGTTCAAGGATCCCAATGCACCCAAGAGGCCTCCTTCGGC
CTTCTTCCTCTTCTGCTCTGAGTATCGCCCAAAAATCAAAGGAGAACATCCTGGCCTGTCCATTGGTGAT
GTTGCGAAGAAACTGGGAGAGATGTGGAATAACACTGCTGCAGATGACAAGCAGCCTTATGAAAAGAAGG
CTGCGAAGCTGAAGGAAAAATATGAAAAGGATATTGCTGCATATCGAGCTAAAGGAAAGCCTGATGCAGC
AAAAAAGGGAGTTGTCAAGGCTGAAAAAAGCAAGAAAAGGAAGAGGAGGAAGATGAGGAAGATGAAGAGG
ATGAGGAGGAGGAGGAAGATGAAGAAGATGAAGATGAAGAAGAAGATGATGATGATGAATAAGTTGGTTC
TAGCGCAGGGAGGAGGATCCTGTCTATAAAGTCGACCTGCAGAAGCTTGGCCGCCATGGCCCAACTTGTT
TATTGCAGCTTATAATGGTTACAAATAAAGCAATAGCATCACAAATTTCACAAATAAAGCATTTTTTTCA
CTGCATTCTAGTTGTGGTTTGTCCAAACTCATCAATGTATCTTATCATGTCTGGATCGGGAATTAATTCG
GCGCAGCACCATGGCCTGAAATAACCTCTGAAAGAGGAACTTGGTTAGGTACCTTCTGAGGCGGAAAGAA
CCAGCTGTGGAATGTGTGTCAGTTAGGGTGTGGAAAGTCCCCAGGCTCCCCAGCAGGCAGAAGTATGCAA
AGCATGCATCTCAATTAGTCAGCAACCAGGTGTGGAAAGTCCCCAGGCTCCCCAGCAGGCAGAAGTATGC
AAAGCATGCATCTCAATTAGTCAGCAACCATAGTCCCGCCCCTAACTCCGCCCATCCCGCCCCTAACTCC
GCCCAGTTCCGCCCATTCTCCGCCCCATGGCTGACTAATTTTTTTTATTTATGCAGAGGCCGAGGCCGCC
TCGGCCTCTGAGCTATTCCAGAAGTAGTGAGGAGGCTTTTTTGGAGGCCTAGGCTTTTGCAAAAAGCTGT
TAACAGCTTGGCACTGGCCGTCGTTTTACAACGTCGTGACTGGGAAAACCCTGGCGTTACCCAACTTAAT
CGCCTTGCAGCACATCCCCCTTTCGCCAGCTGGCGTAATAGCGAAGAGGCCCGCACCGATCGCCCTTCCC
AACAGTTGCGCAGCCTGAATGGCGAATGGCGCCTGATGCGGTATTTTCTCCTTACGCATCTGTGCGGTAT
TTCACACCGCATA
[142 nt withheld, positions 3164-3305]
C
[141 nt withheld, positions 3307-3447]
CCTTTGACGTTGGAGTCCACGTTCTTT
[37 nt withheld, positions 3475-3511]
ACCCTATCTCGGGCTATTCTTTTGATTTATAAGGGATTTTGCCGATTTCGGCCTATTGGTTAAAAAATGA
GCTGATTTAACAAAAATTTAACGCGAATTTTAACAAAATATTAACGTTTACAATTTTATGGTGCACTCTC
AGTACAATCTGCTCTGATGCCGCATAGTTAAGCCAGCCCCGACACCCGCCAACACCCGCTGACGCGCCCT
GACGGGCTTGTCTGCTCCCGGCATCCGCTTACAGACAAGCTGTGACCGTCTCCGGGAGCTGCATGTGTCA
GAGGTTTTCACCGTCATCACCGAAACGCGCGAGACGAAAGGGCCTCGTGATACGCCTATTTTTATAGGTT
AATGTCATGATAATAATGGTTTCTTAGACGTCAGGTGGCACTTTTCGGGGAAATGTGCGCGGAACCCCTA
TTTGTTTATTTTTCTAAATACATTCAAATATGTATCCGCTCATGAGACAATAACCCTGATAAATGCTTCA
ATAATATTGAAAAAGGAAGAGTATGAGTATTCAACATTTCCGTGTCGCCCTTATTCCCTTTTTTGCGGCA
TTTTGCCTTCCTGTTTTTGCTCACCCAGAAACGCTGGTGAAAGTAAAAGATGCTGAAGATCAGTTGGGTG
CACGAGTGGGTTACATCGAACTGGATCTCAACAGCGGTAAGATCCTTGAGAGTTTTCGCCCCGAAGAACG
TTTTCCAATGATGAGCACTTTTAAAGTTCTGCTATGTGGCGCGGTATTATCCCGTATTGACGCCGGGCAA
GAGCAACTCGGTCGCCGCATACACTATTCTCAGAATGACTTGGTTGAGTACTCACCAGTCACAGAAAAGC
ATCTTACGGATGGCATGACAGTAAGAGAATTATGCAGTGCTGCCATAACCATGAGTGATAACACTGCGGC
CAACTTACTTCTGACAACGATCGGAGGACCGAAGGAGCTAACCGCTTTTTTGCACAACATGGGGGATCAT
GTAACTCGCCTTGATCGTTGGGAACCGGAGCTGAATGAAGCCATACCAAACGACGAGCGTGACACCACGA
TGCCTGTAGCAATGGCAACAACGTTGCGCAAACTATTAACTGGCGAACTACTTACTCTAGCTTCCCGGCA
ACAATTAATAGACTGGATGGAGGCGGATAAAGTTGCAGGACCACTTCTGCGCTCGGCCCTTCCGGCTGGC
TGGTTTATTGCTGATAAATCTGGAGCCGGTGAGCGTGGGTCTCGCGGTATCATTGCAGCACTGGGGCCAG
ATGGTAAGCCCTCCCGTATCGTAGTTATCTACACGACGGGGAGTCAGGCAACTATGGATGAACGAAATAG
ACAGATCGCTGAGATAGGTGCCTCACTGATTAAGCATTGGTAACTGTCAGACCAAGTTTACTCATATATA
CTTTAGATTGATTTAAAACTTCATTTTTAATTTAAAAGGATCTAGGTGAAGATCCTTTTTGATAATCTCA
TGACCAAAATCCCTTAACGTGAGTTTTCGTTCCACTGAGCGTCAGACCCCGTAGAAAAGATCAAAGGATC
TTCTTGAGATCCTTTTTTTCTGCGCGTAATCTGCTGCTTGCAAACAAAAAAACCACCGCTACCAGCGGTG
GTTTGTTTGCCGGATCAAGAGCTACCAACTCTTTTTCCGAAGGTAACTGGCTTCAGCAGAGCGCAGATAC
CAAATACTGTTCTTCTAGTGTAGCCGTAGTTAGGCCACCACTTCAAGAACTCTGTAGCACCGCCTACATA
CCTCGCTCTGCTAATCCTGTTACCAGTGGCTGCTGCCAGTGGCGATAAGTCGTGTCTTACCGGGTTGGAC
TCAAGACGATAGTTACCGGATAAGGCGCAGCGGTCGGGCTGAACGGGGGGTTCGTGCACACAGCCCAGCT
TGGAGCGAACGACCTACACCGAACTGAGATACCTACAGCGTGAGCTATGAGAAAGCGCCACGCTTCCCGA
AGGGAGAAAGGCGGACAGGTATCCGGTAAGCGGCAGGGTCGGAACAGGAGAGCGCACGAGGGAGCTTCCA
GGGGGAAACGCCTGGTATCTTTATAGTCCTGTCGGGTTTCGCCACCTCTGACTTGAGCGTCGATTTTTGT
GATGCTCGTCAGGGGGGCGGAGCCTATGGAAAAACGCCAGCAACGCGGCCTTTTTACGGTTCCTGGCCTT
TTGCTGGCCTTTTGCTCACATGTTCTTTCCTGCGTTATCCCCTGATTCTGTGGATAACCGTATTACCGCC
TTTGAGTGAGCTGATACCGCTCGCCGCAGCCGAACGACCGAGCGCAGCGAGTCAGTGAGCGAGGAAGCGG
AAGAGCGCCCAATACGCAAACCGCCTCTCCCCGCGCGTTGGCCGATTCATTAATGCAGCTGGCACGACAG
GTTTCCCGACTGGAAAGCGGGCAGTGAGCGCAACGCAATTAATGTGAGTTAGCTCACTCATTAGGCACCC
CAGGCTTTACACTTTATGCTTCCGGCTCGTATGTTGTGTGGAATTGTGAGCGGATAACAATTTCACACAG
GAAACAGCTATGACATGATTACGAATTAA
